Addgene plasmid #227912: pML494_ATP1B3-C-term_XTEN80-sfGFP-3xHA_pTMPLT
Purpose: Homology repair template for genome engineering. Organelle endogenous marker expressing GFP and epitope tags for mass spectrometry.
Depositing lab: Manuel Leonetti. Depositing organization: Chan Zuckerberg Biohub. Publication: Global organelle profiling reveals subcellular localization and remodeling at proteome scale. Hein MY, Peng D, Todorova V, McCarthy F, Kim K, Liu C, Savy L, Januel C, Baltazar-Nunez R, Sekhar M, Vaid S, Bax S, Vangipuram M, Burgess J, Njoya L, Wang E, Ivanov IE, Byrum JR, Pradeep S, Gonzalez CG, Aniseia Y, Creery JS, McMorrow AH, Sunshine S, Yeung-Levy S, DeFelice BC, Mehta SB, Itzhak DN, Elias JE, Leonetti MD. Cell. 2024 Dec 26:S0092-8674(24)01344-8. doi: 10.1016/j.cell.2024.11.028. PubMed 39742809.
Backbone
  Vector backbone: pTwist Amp High Copy
  Backbone manufacturer: Twist Biosciences
  Vector type: CRISPR
Growth in bacteria
  Bacterial resistance: Ampicillin, 100 μg/mL
  Growth temperature: 37°C
  Growth strain: DH5alpha
  Copy number: High Copy
Gene/Insert
  Gene/Insert name: ATP1B3 homology arms with XTEN80-sfGFP-3xHA for insertion at C terminus
  Species: H. sapiens (human)
  Cloning method: Gene Synthesis
Terms and licenses: Academic/Nonprofit Terms; Industry Terms: Not Available to Industry
How to cite: pML494_ATP1B3-C-term_XTEN80-sfGFP-3xHA_pTMPLT was a gift from Manuel Leonetti (Addgene plasmid # 227912 ; http://n2t.net/addgene:227912 ; RRID:Addgene_227912)
