[The description below was written by a language model from this plasmid's Addgene catalogue record and pLannotate feature annotations shown in this document.]
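Description:
pML494_ATP1B3-C-term_XTEN80-sfGFP-3xHA_pTMPLT is a homology-directed repair donor plasmid for CRISPR-based knock-in at the human ATP1B3 locus, built by gene synthesis in the pTwist Amp High Copy backbone. It is propagated in E. coli from a high-copy ColE1/pUC-type origin and selected with ampicillin through a β-lactamase gene driven by its native bla promoter. The annotation also picks up a short attB1-like site and a lacZα fragment, which appear to be backbone remnants with no role in the design. The 4,366 nt plasmid carries no mammalian promoter, selection marker, guide RNA or nuclease; these editing components must be supplied separately, and expression of the tagged product relies on the endogenous gene after integration.

The payload consists of ATP1B3 homology arms flanking a tag cassette intended for in-frame insertion at the C terminus of the coding sequence. The feature table shows the upstream arm ending in a fragment of the ATP1B3 coding region (the non-catalytic β3 subunit of the Na+/K+-ATPase), followed by an unannotated stretch consistent with the XTEN80 flexible linker named in the record, then superfolder GFP and HA epitope repeats (only part of the 3xHA tag is detected by the annotation). The downstream arm is not annotated. A GVQW1 fragment hit within the upstream arm probably reflects a sequence match in genomic DNA rather than a designed element.

After successful editing, cells express ATP1B3 fused to sfGFP-3xHA at native levels. According to the record, this serves as an endogenous organelle marker, with GFP fluorescence for imaging and epitope tags supporting mass spectrometry analysis.
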