Features (pLannotate 1.2.2; 9 found; start..end, strand, type, name):
     22..189     -  CDS            GVQW1 (fragment): GVQW1_HUMAN - Also known as TIGD1L2. Experimental evidence at transcript level: Swiss-Prot protein existence level 2. From Homo sapiens (Human).
    336..521     +  CDS            ATP1B3 (fragment): AT1B3_HUMAN - Experimental evidence at protein level: Swiss-Prot protein existence level 1. This is the non-catalytic component of the active enzyme, which catalyzes the hydrolysis of ATP coupled with the exchange of Na(+) and K(+) ions across the plasma membrane. The exact function of the beta-3 subunit is not known. From Homo sapiens (Human).
    828..1520    +  CDS            Superfolder GFP: Superfolder GFP is a basic (constitutively fluorescent) green fluorescent protein published in 2005, derived from Aequorea victoria. It is reported to be a very rapidly-maturing weak dimer.
   1554..1580    +  CDS            3xHA (fragment): three tandem HA epitope tags
   2390..2978    -  rep_origin     ori: high-copy-number ColE1/pMB1/pBR322/pUC origin of replication
   3095..3119    -  protein_bind   attB1: mutant version of attB; recombination site for the Gateway® BP reaction BP Clonase™
   3219..4079    -  CDS            AmpR: β-lactamase; bla; confers resistance to ampicillin, carbenicillin, and related antibiotics
   4080..4184    -  promoter       AmpR promoter: bla
   4271..4314    -  CDS            lacZα (fragment): LacZα fragment of β-galactosidase; lacZ fragment
>Addgene plasmid #227912 | pML494_ATP1B3-C-term_XTEN80-sfGFP-3xHA_pTMPLT | addgene full sequence | sequence record 452504 | Addgene NGS Result
GGAGCTTACTGGTGTCACTTCGCTCACACCTGTAATCCCAGCACTTTGGGAGGGTGAGGTGGAAGGGCCA
TTTGAAGCGAGGAGTTTGAGATTAGCCTGGGCAGGGAGACCCTGTCTCTACAAAAAAATTTAAAAATTAG
TGGGCTGTGGCGGCATGTGCCTATAGTCCCAGCTACTTAGGAAACTGAGGTGGGAGGATTGGTTGAGGCT
TCAATGAGCCATAATTGCACCACTGCACTGCAGCCTGGGCAACAGTCTCAAAAAGAAAATTTACAGAATA
AGCCAATTCCTGGTAGAGAGAAGTATTAAGTTTCCATAGAGTTTGAATTAATATATTTTCCTTTTATTGC
CAGGTTGGGTATCTACAGCCATTGGTTGCTGTTCAGGTCAGCTTTGCTCCTAACAACACTGGGAAAGAAG
TAACAGTTGAGTGCAAGATTGATGGATCAGCCAACCTAAAAAGTCAGGATGATCGTGACAAGTTTTTGGG
ACGAGTTATGTTCAAAATCACAGCACGTGCATCTGGTGGTACTTCCGGGGGAGGGCCGAGCTCTGGCGCA
CCCCCACCAAGTGGAGGGTCACCTGCCGGGTCCCCAACATCTACTGAAGAAGGCACCAGCGAATCCGCAA
CGCCCGAGTCAGGCCCTGGTACCTCCACAGAACCATCTGAAGGTAGTGCGCCTGGTTCCCCAGCTGGAAG
CCCTACTTCCACCGAAGAAGGCACGTCAACCGAACCAAGTGAAGGATCTGCCCCTGGGACCAGCACTGAA
CCATCTGAGGGTGGCGGATTGGAAGTTTTGTTTCAAGGTCCAGGATCTAACGGCAGCAGCAAGGGCGAGG
AGCTGTTCACCGGGGTGGTGCCCATCCTGGTCGAGCTGGACGGCGACGTAAACGGCCACAAGTTCAGCGT
GCGCGGCGAGGGCGAGGGCGATGCCACCAACGGCAAGCTGACCCTGAAGTTCATCTGCACCACCGGCAAG
CTGCCCGTGCCCTGGCCCACCCTCGTGACCACCCTGACCTACGGCGTGCAGTGCTTCAGCCGCTACCCCG
ACCACATGAAGCGCCACGACTTCTTCAAGTCCGCCATGCCCGAAGGCTACGTCCAGGAGCGCACCATCAG
CTTCAAGGACGACGGCACCTACAAGACCCGCGCCGAGGTGAAGTTCGAGGGCGACACCCTGGTGAACCGC
ATCGAGCTGAAGGGCATCGACTTCAAGGAGGACGGCAACATCCTGGGGCACAAGCTGGAGTACAACTTCA
ACAGCCACAACGTCTATATCACCGCCGACAAGCAGAAGAACGGCATCAAGGCCAACTTCAAGATCCGCCA
CAACGTGGAGGACGGCAGCGTGCAGCTCGCCGACCACTACCAGCAGAACACCCCCATCGGCGACGGCCCC
GTGCTGCTGCCCGACAACCACTACCTGAGCACCCAGTCCGTGCTGAGCAAAGACCCCAACGAGAAGCGCG
ATCACATGGTCCTGCTGGAGTTCGTGACCGCCGCCGGGATCACTGCTGGAGCTGGCTATCCATACGATGT
TCCAGATTACGCTTATCCGTATGACGTCCCGGACTATGCATACCCCTATGATGTACCCGACTACGCCGGT
GCAGGGAGTGGAAGTTAGTATGAGTAGGATATCTCCACAGAGTAAATGTTGTGTTGTCTGTCTTCATTTT
GTAACAGCTGGACCTTCCATTCTAGAATTATGAGACCACCTTGGAGAAAGGTGTGTGGTACATGACATTG
GGTTACATCATAACGTGCTTCCAGATCATAGTGTTCAGTGTCCTCTGAAGTAACTGCCTGTTGCCTCTGC
TGCCCTTTGAACCAGTGTACAGTCGCCAGATAGGGACCGGTGAACACCTGATTCCAAACATGTAGGATGG
GGGTCTTGTCCTCTTTTTATGTGGTTTAATTGCCAAGTGTCTAAAGCTTAATATGCCGTGCTATGTAAAT
ATTTTATGGATATAACAACTGTCATATTTTGATGTCAACAGAGTTTTAGGGATAAAATGGTACCCGGCCA
ACATCAAGTGACTTTATAGCTGCAAGAAATGTGGTATGTGGAGAAGTTCTGTATGTGAGGAAGGAAAAAA
AGAAAATAAAAGTGTGTTTGAAAAACGTCAGAAGACCGTCAGTGAAGGCTAGGTGGAGGCTCAGTGATGA
TAAGTCTGCGATGGTGGATGCATGTGTCATGGTCATAGCTGTTTCCTGTGTGAAATTGTTATCCGCTCAG
AGGGCACAATCCTATTCCGCGCTATCCGACAATCTCCAAGACATTAGGTGGAGTTCAGTTCGGCGTATGG
CATATGTCGCTGGAAAGAACATGTGAGCAAAAGGCCAGCAAAAGGCCAGGAACCGTAAAAAGGCCGCGTT
GCTGGCGTTTTTCCATAGGCTCCGCCCCCCTGACGAGCATCACAAAAATCGACGCTCAAGTCAGAGGTGG
CGAAACCCGACAGGACTATAAAGATACCAGGCGTTTCCCCCTGGAAGCTCCCTCGTGCGCTCTCCTGTTC
CGACCCTGCCGCTTACCGGATACCTGTCCGCCTTTCTCCCTTCGGGAAGCGTGGCGCTTTCTCATAGCTC
ACGCTGTAGGTATCTCAGTTCGGTGTAGGTCGTTCGCTCCAAGCTGGGCTGTGTGCACGAACCCCCCGTT
CAGCCCGACCGCTGCGCCTTATCCGGTAACTATCGTCTTGAGTCCAACCCGGTAAGACACGACTTATCGC
CACTGGCAGCAGCCACTGGTAACAGGATTAGCAGAGCGAGGTATGTAGGCGGTGCTACAGAGTTCTTGAA
GTGGTGGCCTAACTACGGCTACACTAGAAGAACAGTATTTGGTATCTGCGCTCTGCTGAAGCCAGTTACC
TTCGGAAAAAGAGTTGGTAGCTCTTGATCCGGCAAACAAACCACCGCTGGTAGCGGTGGTTTTTTTGTTT
GCAAGCAGCAGATTACGCGCAGAAAAAAAGGATCTCAAGAAGATCCTTTGATCTTTTCTACGGGGTCTGA
CGCTCTATTCAACAAAGCCGCCGTCCCGTCAAGTCAGCGTAAATGGGTAGGGGGCTTCAAATCGTCCTCG
TGATACCAATTCGGAGCCTGCTTTTTTGTACAAACTTGTTGATAATGGCAATTCAAGGATCTTCACCTAG
ATCCTTTTAAATTAAAAATGAAGTTTTAAATCAATCTAAAGTATATATGAGTAAACTTGGTCTGACAGTT
ACCAATGCTTAATCAGTGAGGCACCTATCTCAGCGATCTGTCTATTTCGTTCATCCATAGTTGCCTGACT
CCCCGTCGTGTAGATAACTACGATACGGGAGGGCTTACCATCTGGCCCCAGTGCTGCAATGATACCGCGA
GAGCCACGCTCACCGGCTCCAGATTTATCAGCAATAAACCAGCCAGCCGGAAGGGCCGAGCGCAGAAGTG
GTCCTGCAACTTTATCCGCCTCCATCCAGTCTATTAATTGTTGCCGGGAAGCTAGAGTAAGTAGTTCGCC
AGTTAATAGTTTGCGCAACGTTGTTGCCATTGCTACAGGCATCGTGGTGTCACGCTCGTCGTTTGGTATG
GCTTCATTCAGCTCCGGTTCCCAACGATCAAGGCGAGTTACATGATCCCCCATGTTGTGCAAAAAAGCGG
TTAGCTCCTTCGGTCCTCCGATCGTTGTCAGAAGTAAGTTGGCCGCAGTGTTATCACTCATGGTTATGGC
AGCACTGCATAATTCTCTTACTGTCATGCCATCCGTAAGATGCTTTTCTGTGACTGGTGAGTACTCAACC
AAGTCATTCTGAGAATAGTGTATGCGGCGACCGAGTTGCTCTTGCCCGGCGTCAATACGGGATAATACCG
CGCCACATAGCAGAACTTTAAAAGTGCTCATCATTGGAAAACGTTCTTCGGGGCGAAAACTCTCAAGGAT
CTTACCGCTGTTGAGATCCAGTTCGATGTAACCCACTCGTGCACCCAACTGATCTTCAGCATCTTTTACT
TTCACCAGCGTTTCTGGGTGAGCAAAAACAGGAAGGCAAAATGCCGCAAAAAAGGGAATAAGGGCGACAC
GGAAATGTTGAATACTCATACTCTTCCTTTTTCAATATTATTGAAGCATTTATCAGGGTTATTGTCTCAT
GAGCGGATACATATTTGAATGTATTTAGAAAAATAAACAAATAGGGGTTCCGCGCACATTTCCCCGAAAA
GTGCCAGATACCTGAAACAAAACCCATCGTACGGCCAAGGAAGTCTCCAATAACTGTGATCCACCACAAG
CGCCAGGGTTTTCCCAGTCACGACGTTGTAAAACGACGGCCAGTCATGCATAATCCGCACGCATCTGGAA
TAAGGAAGTGCCATTCCGCCTGACCT
